>Addgene plasmid #1468 | pPD8_33 | depositor full sequence | sequence record 79 | Author sequence
ATGACCATGATTACGCCAAGCTTGCATGCCTGCAGGTCGACTCTAGAGGATCCCCGGGTACCGAGCTCAG
AAAAAATGACTGCTCCAAAGAAGAAGCGTAAGGTACCGGTGGGTGAAGACCAGAAACAGCACCTCGAACT
GAGCCGCGATATTGCCCAGCGTTTCAACGCGCTGTATGGCGAGATCGATCCCGTCGTTTTACAACGTCGT
GACTGGGAAAACCCTGGCGTTACCCAACTTAATCGCCTTGCAGCACATCCCCCTTTCGCCAGCTGGCGTA
ATAGCGAAGAGGCCCGCACCGATCGCCCTTCCCAACAGTTGCGCAGCCTGAATGGCGAATGGCGCTTTGC
CTGGTTTCCGGCACCAGAAGCGGTGCCGGAAAGCTGGCTGGAGTGCGATCTTCCTGAGGCCGATACTGTC
GTCGTCCCCTCAAACTGGCAGATGCACGGTTACGATGCGCCCATCTACACCAACGTGACCTATCCCATTA
CGGTCAATCCGCCGTTTGTTCCCACGGAGAATCCGACGGGTTGTTACTCGCTCACATTTAATGTTGATGA
AAGCTGGCTACAGGAAGGCCAGACGCGAATTATTTTTGATGGCGTTAACTCGGCGTTTCATCTGTGGTGC
AACGGGCGCTGGGTCGGTTACGGCCAGGACAGTCGTTTGCCGTCTGAATTTGACCTGAGCGCATTTTTAC
GCGCCGGAGAAAACCGCCTCGCGGTGATGGTGCTGCGCTGGAGTGACGGCAGTTATCTGGAAGATCAGGA
TATGTGGCGGATGAGCGGCATTTTCCGTGACGTCTCGTTGCTGCATAAACCGACTACACAAATCAGCGAT
TTCCATGTTGCCACTCGCTTTAATGATGATTTCAGCCGCGCTGTACTGGAGGCTGAAGTTCAGATGTGCG
GCGAGTTGCGTGACTACCTACGGGTAACAGTTTCTTTATGGCAGGGTGAAACGCAGGTCGCCAGCGGCAC
CGCGCCTTTCGGCGGTGAAATTATCGATGAGCGTGGTGGTTATGCCGATCGCGTCACACTACGTCTGAAC
GTCGAAAACCCGAAACTGTGGAGCGCCGAAATCCCGAATCTCTATCGTGCGGTGGTTGAACTGCACACCG
CCGACGGCACGCTGATTGAAGCAGAAGCCTGCGATGTCGGTTTCCGCGAGGTGCGGATTGAAAATGGTCT
GCTGCTGCTGAACGGCAAGCCGTTGCTGATTCGAGGCGTTAACCGTCACGAGCATCATCCTCTGCATGGT
CAGGTCATGGATGAGCAGACGATGGTGCAGGATATCCTGCTGATGAAGCAGAACAACTTTAACGCCGTGC
GCTGTTCGCATTATCCGAACCATCCGCTGTGGTACACGCTGTGCGACCGCTACGGCCTGTATGTGGTGGA
TGAAGCCAATATTGAAACCCACGGCATGGTGCCAATGAATCGTCTGACCGATGATCCGCGCTGGCTACCG
GCGATGAGCGAACGCGTAACGCGAATGGTGCAGCGCGATCGTAATCACCCGAGTGTGATCATCTGGTCGC
TGGGGAATGAATCAGGCCACGGCGCTAATCACGACGCGCTGTATCGCTGGATCAAATCTGTCGATCCTTC
CCGCCCGGTGCAGTATGAAGGCGGCGGAGCCGACACCACGGCCACCGATATTATTTGCCCGATGTACGCG
CGCGTGGATGAAGACCAGCCCTTCCCGGCTGTGCCGAAATGGTCCATCAAAAAATGGCTTTCGCTACCTG
GAGAGACGCGCCCGCTGATCCTTTGCGAATACGCCCACGCGATGGGTAACAGTCTTGGCGGTTTCGCTAA
ATACTGGCAGGCGTTTCGTCAGTATCCCCGTTTACAGGGCGGCTTCGTCTGGGACTGGGTGGATCAGTCG
CTGATTAAATATGATGAAAACGGCAACCCGTGGTCGGCTTACGGCGGTGATTTTGGCGATACGCCGAACG
ATCGCCAGTTCTGTATGAACGGTCTGGTCTTTGCCGACCGCACGCCGCATCCAGCGCTGACGGAAGCAAA
ACACCAGCAGCAGTTTTTCCAGTTCCGTTTATCCGGGCAAACCATCGAAGTGACCAGCGAATACCTGTTC
CGTCATAGCGATAACGAGCTCCTGCACTGGATGGTGGCGCTGGATGGTAAGCCGCTGGCAAGCGGTGAAG
TGCCTCTGGATGTCGCTCCACAAGGTAAACAGTTGATTGAACTGCCTGAACTACCGCAGCCGGAGAGCGC
CGGGCAACTCTGGCTCACAGTACGCGTAGTGCAACCGAACGCGACCGCATGGTCAGAAGCCGGGCACATC
AGCGCCTGGCAGCAGTGGCGTCTGGCGGAAAACCTCAGTGTGACGCTCCCCGCCGCGTCCCACGCCATCC
CGCATCTGACCACCAGCGAAATGGATTTTTGCATCGAGCTGGGTAATAAGCGTTGGCAATTTAACCGCCA
GTCAGGCTTTCTTTCACAGATGTGGATTGGCGATAAAAAACAACTGCTGACGCCGCTGCGCGATCAGTTC
ACCCGTGCACCGCTGGATAACGACATTGGCGTAAGTGAAGCGACCCGCATTGACCCTAACGCCTGGGTCG
AACGCTGGAAGGCGGCGGGCCATTACCAGGCCGAAGCAGCGTTGTTGCAGTGCACGGCAGATACACTTGC
TGATGCGGTGCTGATTACGACCGCTCACGCGTGGCAGCATCAGGGGAAAACCTTATTTATCAGCCGGAAA
ACCTACCGGATTGATGGTAGTGGTCAAATGGCGATTACCGTTGATGTTGAAGTGGCGAGCGATACACCGC
ATCCGGCGCGGATTGGCCTGAACTGCCAGCTGGCGCAGGTAGCAGAGCGGGTAAACTGGCTCGGATTAGG
GCCGCAAGAAAACTATCCCGACCGCCTTACTGCCGCCTGTTTTGACCGCTGGGATCTGCCATTGTCAGAC
ATGTATACCCCGTACGTCTTCCCGAGCGAAAACGGTCTGCGCTGCGGGACGCGCGAATTGAATTATGGCC
CACACCAGTGGCGCGGCGACTTCCAGTTCAACATCAGCCGCTACAGTCAACAGCAACTGATGGAAACCAG
CCATCGCCATCTGCTGCACGCGGAAGAAGGCACATGGCTGAATATCGACGGTTTCCATATGGGGATTGGT
GGCGACGACTCCTGGAGCCCGTCAGTATCGGCGGAATTCCAACTGAGCGCCGGTCGCTACCATTACCAAC
TTGTCTGGTGTCAAAAATAATAGGGGCCGCTGTCATCAGATCGCCATCTCGCGCCCGTGCCTCTGACTTC
TAAGTCCAATTACTCTTCAACATCCCTACATGCTCTTTCTCCCTGTGCTCCCACCCCCTATTTTTGTTAT
TATCAAAAAACTTCTCTTAATTTCTTTGTTTTTTAGCTTCTTTTAAGTCACCTCTAACAATGAAATTGTG
TAGATTCAAAAATAGAATTAATTCGTAATAAAAAGTCGAAAAAAATTGTGCTCCCTCCCCCCATTAATAA
TAATTCTATCCCAAAATCTACACAATGTTCTGTGTACACTTCTTATGTTTTTTACTTCTGATAAATTTTT
TTGAAACATCATAGAAAAAACCGCACACAAAATACCTTATCATATGTTACGTTTCAGTTTATGACCGCAA
TTTTTATTTCTTCGCACGTCTGGGCCTCTCATGACGTCAAATCATGCTCATCGTGAAAAAGTTTTGGAGT
ATTTTTGGAATTTTTCAATCAAGTGAAAGTTTATGAAATTAATTTTCCTGCTTTTGCTTTTTGGGGTTTC
CCCTATTGTTTGTCAAGATTTCGAGGACGGCGTTTTTCTTGCTAAAATCACAAGTATTGATGAGCACGAT
GCAAGAAAGATCGGAAGAAGGTTTGGGTTTGAGGCTCAGTGGAAGGTGAGTAGAAGTTGATAATTTGAAA
GTGGAGTAGTGTCTATGGGGTTTTTGCCTTAAATGACAGAATACATTCCCAATATACCAAACATAACTGT
TTAAAATTAAACATTTTTCTAAATTTTATATGATTTCTTTTAAATTTGCAAAAATTACTTAAATTTGAAT
TCCCGCGCAAATGAGTGACTTCATTTTCTGCATTATTGTGTTTTCCGGCTATATTAATAGGTATTTGTTT
GTGTTTTTCTTTATTTTATGATTCGAACTCCAATTTGTAAATTTTCGAACATATTTCCCTAAAGAAAAAA
TATGATTAATCTGGAAAAATTGGAAAATTATTTTTCAAATAAAAAACAAAGAAAAAAATGAAGAAAAACC
TATTAGTTTGGCCATAAAACGCAAAAATGTCGAAAATGACGTCACTCATCTGCGCGGGAAATCAAGAATA
ATTCGGCCTTTTTTATTTTTTTGGAAAATCGTAAAACATTTAGAAAAATTTTTTAATAGTTATAGTGGGA
CTGTATTCTGTCATTTAGGGCAAAAGCCAGAGACGCTACTCCACCGTTAACATGAATTATGAATATTATT
GCGACAAGACCCAAACATTGATAAACCGCAAATCTAGCCTACTAGTCGGCCGTACGGGCCCTTAAGGCCG
CCTGATGCGGTATTTTCTCCTTACGCATCTGTGCGGTATTTCACACCGCATATGGTGCACTCTCAGTACA
ATCTGCTCTGATGCCGCATAGTTAAGCCAGCCCCGACACCCGCCAACACCCGCTGACGCGCCCTGACGGG
CTTGTCTGCTCCCGGCATCCGCTTACAGACAAGCTGTGACCGTCTCCGGGAGCTGCATGTGTCAGAGGTT
TTCACCGTCATCACCGAAACGCGCGAGACGAAAGGGCCTCGTGATACGCCTATTTTTATAGGTTAATGTC
ATGATAATAATGGTTTCTTAGACGTCAGGTGGCACTTTTCGGGGAAATGTGCGCGGAACCCCTATTTGTT
TATTTTTCTAAATACATTCAAATATGTATCCGCTCATGAGACAATAACCCTGATAAATGCTTCAATAATA
CAATTTTCAGAATACGTTTTTTGTGGGCTTGGGTATATTGTTTTTAATGTTATACTTGCAGTCGTGAAAT
TTGATTTTCAAATTTGTAGAAAAATCAAGAAAATAATTGCAACATTCGCTTGTGTCAAAAACCAATTTCA
ACAAATTTTCGTGTGAGAAATACATTACCAGAAGGCATTTTTTCACACGATTAGCATTTTGGACTACTTT
ATTAAATTTTTGCGTGTAATTTTGAATTAAATTGTATTATATTACTACTTAAAAAACAAAAAATTTGACC
ACTGAGCGGATCGAACGCCCAACCTTTCGATCTAGAGTCGAACGCGCTACCATTGCGCCAAGCAGTCATG
TTATTCTCTCTTGTCATTGAAAAAGGAAGAGTATGAGTATTCAACATTTCCGTGTCGCCCTTATTCCCTT
TTTTGCGGCATTTTGCCTTCCTGTTTTTGCTCACCCAGAAACGCTGGTGAAAGTAAAAGATGCTGAAGAT
CAGTTGGGTGCACGAGTGGGTTACATCGAACTGGATCTCAACAGCGGTAAGATCCTTGAGAGTTTTCGCC
CCGAAGAACGTTTTCCAATGATGAGCACTTTTAAAGTTCTGCTATGTGGCGCGGTATTATCCCGTATTGA
CGCCGGGCAAGAGCAACTCGGTCGCCGCATACACTATTCTCAGAATGACTTGGTTGAGTACTCACCAGTC
ACAGAAAAGCATCTTACGGATGGCATGACAGTAAGAGAATTATGCAGTGCTGCCATAACCATGAGTGATA
ACACTGCGGCCAACTTACTTCTGACAACGATCGGAGGACCGAAGGAGCTAACCGCTTTTTTGCACAACAT
GGGGGATCATGTAACTCGCCTTGATCGTTGGGAACCGGAGCTGAATGAAGCCATACCAAACGACGAGCGT
GACACCACGATGCCTGTAGCAATGGCAACAACGTTGCGCAAACTATTAACTGGCGAACTACTTACTCTAG
CTTCCCGGCAACAATTAATAGACTGGATGGAGGCGGATAAAGTTGCAGGACCACTTCTGCGCTCGGCCCT
TCCGGCTGGCTGGTTTATTGCTGATAAATCTGGAGCCGGTGAGCGTGGGTCTCGCGGTATCATTGCAGCA
CTGGGGCCAGATGGTAAGCCCTCCCGTATCGTAGTTATCTACACGACGGGGAGTCAGGCAACTATGGATG
AACGAAATAGACAGATCGCTGAGATAGGTGCCTCACTGATTAAGCATTGGTAACTGTCAGACCAAGTTTA
CTCATATATACTTTAGATTGATTTAAAACTTCATTTTTAATTTAAAAGGATCTAGGTGAAGATCCTTTTT
GATAATCTCATGACCAAAATCCCTTAACGTGAGTTTTCGTTCCACTGAGCGTCAGACCCCGTAGAAAAGA
TCAAAGGATCTTCTTGAGATCCTTTTTTTCTGCGCGTAATCTGCTGCTTGCAAACAAAAAAACCACCGCT
ACCAGCGGTGGTTTGTTTGCCGGATCAAGAGCTACCAACTCTTTTTCCGAAGGTAACTGGCTTCAGCAGA
GCGCAGATACCAAATACTGTCCTTCTAGTGTAGCCGTAGTTAGGCCACCACTTCAAGAACTCTGTAGCAC
CGCCTACATACCTCGCTCTGCTAATCCTGTTACCAGTGGCTGCTGCCAGTGGCGATAAGTCGTGTCTTAC
CGGGTTGGACTCAAGACGATAGTTACCGGATAAGGCGCAGCGGTCGGGCTGAACGGGGGGTTCGTGCACA
CAGCCCAGCTTGGAGCGAACGACCTACACCGAACTGAGATACCTACAGCGTGAGCTATGAGAAAGCGCCA
CGCTTCCCGAAGGGAGAAAGGCGGACAGGTATCCGGTAAGCGGCAGGGTCGGAACAGGAGAGCGCACGAG
GGAGCTTCCAGGGGGAAACGCCTGGTATCTTTATAGTCCTGTCGGGTTTCGCCACCTCTGACTTGAGCGT
CGATTTTTGTGATGCTCGTCAGGGGGGCGGAGCCTATGGAAAAACGCCAGCAACGCGGCCTTTTTACGGT
TCCTGGCCTTTTGCTGGCCTTTTGCTCACATGTTCTTTCCTGCGTTATCCCCTGATTCTGTGGATAACCG
TATTACCGCCTTTGAGTGAGCTGATACCGCTCGCCGCAGCCGAACGACCGAGCGCAGCGAGTCAGTGAGC
GAGGAAGCGGAAGAGCGCCCAATACGCAAACCGCCTCTCCCCGCGCGTTGGCCGATTCATTAATGCAGCT
GGCACGACAGGTTTCCCGACTGGAAAGCGGGCAGTGAGCGCAACGCAATTAATGTGAGTTAGCTCACTCA
TTAGGCACCCCAGGCTTTACACTTTATGCTTCCGGCTCGTATGTTGTGTGGAATTGTGAGCGGATAACAA
TTTCACACAGGAAACAGCT
Features (pLannotate 1.2.2; 15 found; start..end, strand, type, name):
     18..68      -  misc_feature   MCS (fragment): pUC18/19 multiple cloning site
    103..186     +  CDS            trpS (fragment): SYW_ECOLI - Experimental evidence at protein level: Swiss-Prot protein existence level 1. Catalyzes the attachment of tryptophan to tRNA(Trp). Amino acylates tRNA(Trp) with both L- and D-tryptophan, although D-tryptophan is a poor substrate (PubMed:10918062). From Escherichia coli (strain K12).
    193..3240    +  CDS            lacZ: β-galactosidase; lacZ
   3743..3895    +  CDS            aex-5 (fragment): AEX5_CAEEL - Also known as kpc-3 From Caenorhabditis elegans.
   4551..4650    -  misc_feature   bom (fragment): basis of mobility region from pBR322
   4752..4787    -  CDS            rop (fragment): Rop protein, which maintains plasmids at low copy number; rop
   4882..4970    +  promoter       AmpR promoter (fragment): bla
   5245..5316    -  ncRNA          tRNA: Accession: RF00005 - tRNA
   5336..5352    +  promoter       AmpR promoter (fragment): bla
   5353..6213    +  CDS            AmpR: β-lactamase; bla; confers resistance to ampicillin, carbenicillin, and related antibiotics
   6384..6972    +  rep_origin     ori: high-copy-number ColE1/pMB1/pBR322/pUC origin of replication
   7155..7247    +  CDS            lacI (fragment): lac repressor; lacI; The lac repressor binds to the lac operator to inhibit transcription in E. coli. This inhibition can be relieved by adding lactose or isopropyl-β-D-thiogalactopyranoside (IPTG).
   7260..7281    +  protein_bind   CAP binding site: CAP binding activates transcription in the presence of cAMP. E. coli catabolite activator protein
   7296..7326    +  promoter       lac promoter: promoter for the E. coli lac operon
   7334..7350    +  protein_bind   lac operator: The lac repressor binds to the lac operator to inhibit transcription in E. coli. This inhibition can be relieved by adding lactose or isopropyl-β-D-thiogalactopyranoside (IPTG). lac repressor encoded by lacI
