[The description below was written by a language model from this plasmid's Addgene catalogue record and pLannotate feature annotations shown in this document.]
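Description:
pPD8_33 is an empty-backbone worm expression vector from a 1995 kit of C. elegans vectors, of roughly 7.4 kb (7,376 bp in the catalogue, 7,369 nt in the deposited sequence). The parental backbone is recorded as unknown, but the annotated features point to a pUC/pBR322-type bacterial plasmid. It carries a ColE1/pMB1-family origin of replication, a complete β-lactamase gene for ampicillin selection in E. coli, and remnants of the pBR322 bom and rop regions. It also retains the lac promoter, operator and CAP binding site next to a fragment of the pUC18/19 multiple cloning site. The AmpR promoter is annotated as two separated fragments with a tRNA-like sequence lying between them; the record does not explain what this element is for.

The payload is a lacZ reporter. A full-length β-galactosidase coding sequence sits just downstream of the polylinker remnant, preceded by a short segment annotated as an E. coli trpS fragment. The catalogue lists an SV40 nuclear localization signal and the N- and C-terminal parts of lacZ as the fusion components. The NLS itself was not picked up by the automated annotation. An NLS-lacZ fusion would concentrate the enzyme in nuclei, which makes it easier to identify individual stained cells. A short match to the C. elegans gene aex-5 lies downstream of lacZ, and it may simply reflect worm genomic sequence in the 3' region.

No insert and no worm promoter are recorded. This is consistent with a vector into which C. elegans regulatory or coding sequences are cloned by restriction enzymes upstream of lacZ, so that expression patterns can be read out in transgenic worms. The record refers to the kit documentation for further detail.
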