Addgene plasmid #1468: pPD8_33
Purpose: (Empty Backbone)
Depositing lab: Andrew Fire. Depositing organization: Carnegie Institution for Science.
Backbone
  Vector backbone: Unknown
  Backbone size (bp): 7376
  Vector type: Worm Expression
Growth in bacteria
  Bacterial resistance: Ampicillin, 100 μg/mL
  Growth temperature: 37°C
  Growth strain: DH5alpha
  Copy number: Unknown
Gene/Insert
  Gene/Insert name: None
  Tag / fusion protein: SV40NLS, lacZN, lacZC
  Cloning method: Restriction Enzyme
Terms and licenses: Academic/Nonprofit Terms; Industry Terms: Not Available to Industry
Depositor comments: See Fire Lab Vector Kit Documentation 1995. Fire Lab Miniprep Number pPD8.33, Ligation number NONE.
How to cite: pPD8_33 was a gift from Andrew Fire (Addgene plasmid # 1468 ; http://n2t.net/addgene:1468 ; RRID:Addgene_1468)
