>Addgene plasmid #1468 | pPD8_33 | addgene partial sequence | sequence record 16608 | 1468_m13reverse
GGANNGNTTGGTNNAGANCNCNTGGGGGGCACCTGAGNNCAGATGAGATGACGGCNGCNGGNCANGAAGC
GNNGGGTGCNGNTGGCTATNGAGNANANNCACGNACGNCGCGCTNNGCNAANNNNTNGNNCNTNGTNTCT
NNGTCNTGNTGGGNNANATCNANCCTGCNCTTTNTGGCGTAATNNAGNGNAAGAACCCNGGNGTNGCNCT
NTNTNAATCGNCNAGCAGNAAATCNGCCTTNTGGNNNTNTGCCTGTATTNAAGCAGGCCCAANAANGATN
NGGACNTCCCGACTGAAGNGCNATCTGCCTGANGAAGGTANTGTCGACTGTNTCTCGGCTGTAGANANGC
TCGGTNAACATGTGGCAGATCTNTCATCTNNGNGAGGTCGANNTAGGNGCNNTCCCCNCNGACGTTCCCA
ATGCANAATCNACACANNCTTNCCTACTCGCACCANCNTTAANGNANCANNNTACGTGTCCTACAGNNGG
ANTGATACCCCCAAANATTCNTGANGGNTGTTACTCGCTGTNATTTCACGTGTTNTGAACGNCTGNCTGN
CNNTGTTTNCGNACNCGAANTANTTTTGANGTCNGAATTNGACCNGAACGTCATNATTTGCCCGCCGGGA
CTNCACNCNCCTCGTGNTCGATGACAGCNGNTCTGCCATTNAAAGTTGATCATGATGCGNCNTATNNGGN
ATATGTGGAAAGAAGNGCGNCTTTATTCNTNGAAGNTNCTNNTTGCCTGCACAAATACCTANTCTCACAA
NATCAGGGATNTNCCNNGGTATNNACTCGCTTTTAACGANNNTTNCCGNCGCTCCTGTAACTNGAGNATG
AATATCANAAGTTNCNGCTGANTTCCCTCACCTNNCTGNCGNTNTCNNCNTCTTTNTGTGGANGCNNAAG
TTAGATGGGNAGNGANCTGCGAGNTNANGNNNGGGAAAANTTCNTTGAAGGNNGGGGNGNACTCNGNNTC
CCNTCNAAACTTCNTCTGNCCGNCCNNAAANTNNCNATTGTGNGGACGCCAAGCCCNCNANTTTNNTTNG
GNGGGAGGTTGAAANCNCCNAAAGGGANNGGCCCNANTTNNAAANCAAAATCNGGGNNGTNAATTTCCCG
NNGNGGGNATGNAATGGGCCNACCNNCCNAANNGANNCCTNNGGTNANTAANGGTTTNCGNCNCAANCCN
ACCTTNTNANTANGTTATNGNNNAAAAAAATGGGGGAATTTTNGTTNAAAANAAACANTTNTGNNTTGCN
NTTTTANTCCGANTNNTTGAACCNCTNGCCNCCCCCCNCNGGGGNAAATNCTTTCAANCCNNTCNGAATA
