>Addgene plasmid #1468 | pPD8_33 | addgene partial sequence | sequence record 16609 | 1468 with M13R
GGCGAGATCGATCCCGTCGTTTTACAACGTCATGACTGGGAAAACCCATGGCGTTACCCAACTTAATCGT
TTTGCACCACATCCCCCTTTCGCCAGCTGGCGTACTAGCGAATGAGGCCCGCACCGATCGCCCTTCCCAA
TAGTCGTCCACCTTGAATGGAGAATGGCGCTTTGCCTGGTTTCCGGCACCAGAAGCGGTGCCAGAAAGCT
GGTTGGAGTGCGATCTTCCTGACGCCGATACTGTCGACGTCCCCACTAACTGGCTGATGCACGGTTACTA
TGCGCCCATCTACACCAACGTGACCTATCCCATTACGGTCAATCCGCCGTTTGTTCCCACGGAGAATCCG
AAGGGTTGTTACTCGCTCTCCTTTAATGCTGATGAAAGCCGGCTACACGAAGGCCAGACGCGAATTATTT
TTGA
